Addgene plasmid #144448: TFORF2972
Purpose: Lentiviral vector for overexpressing transcription factor ORFs with unique 24-bp barcodes. Barcodes facilitate identification of transcription factors in pooled screens.
Depositing lab: Feng Zhang. Depositing organization: Broad Institute. Publication: A transcription factor atlas of directed differentiation. Joung J, Ma S, Tay T, Geiger-Schuller KR, Kirchgatterer PC, Verdine VK, Guo B, Arias-Garcia MA, Allen WE, Singh A, Kuksenko O, Abudayyeh OO, Gootenberg JS, Fu Z, Macrae RK, Buenrostro JD, Regev A, Zhang F. Cell. 2023 Jan 5;186(1):209-229.e26. doi: 10.1016/j.cell.2022.11.026. PubMed 36608654.
Backbone
  Vector backbone: pLX_TRC317
  Backbone manufacturer: Broad Institute Genetic Perturbation Platform
  Backbone size w/o insert (bp): 8264
  Vector type: Mammalian Expression, Lentiviral
  Selectable markers: Puromycin
Growth in bacteria
  Bacterial resistance: Ampicillin, 100 μg/mL
  Growth temperature: 37°C
  Growth strain: NEB Stable
  Copy number: High Copy
Gene/Insert
  Gene/Insert name: NR1H4
  Species: H. sapiens (human)
  Insert size (bp): 1631
  Entrez Gene: NR1H4 (a.k.a. BAR, FXR, HRR-1, HRR1, PFIC5, RIP14)
  Promoter: EF1a
  Cloning method: Gateway Cloning
  Sequencing primers: 5′ GGGTGGAGACTGAAGTTAGGCCAG; 3′ CACATAGCGTAAAAGGAGCAACATAG
Resource information
  A portion of this plasmid was derived from a plasmid made by: Broad Institute Genetic Perturbation Platform
Terms and licenses: Academic/Nonprofit Terms; Industry Terms: Not Available to Industry
Depositor comments: NM_005123.3 Please test multiple small colonies in case of plasmid recombination. To make this collection available in a timely manner, a portion of this collection was not fully sequenced by Addgene. If an Addgene verified full plasmid sequence is not available, please contact us prior to placing an order to request the full sequence.
How to cite: TFORF2972 was a gift from Feng Zhang (Addgene plasmid # 144448 ; http://n2t.net/addgene:144448 ; RRID:Addgene_144448)
