[The description below was written by a language model from this plasmid's Addgene catalogue record and pLannotate feature annotations shown in this document.]
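Description:
TFORF2972 is a third-generation, self-inactivating lentiviral expression plasmid built on the pLX_TRC317 backbone and carrying the human NR1H4 open reading frame, which encodes the farnesoid X receptor (FXR), a bile acid-activated nuclear receptor transcription factor. It belongs to a barcoded transcription factor ORF collection in which each clone carries a unique 24-bp barcode, so that the overexpressed factor can be identified by sequencing in pooled screens. The barcode is not annotated as a separate feature in the table. In bacteria the plasmid replicates from a high-copy ColE1/pUC-type origin and is selected with ampicillin through the bla gene. An f1 origin and remnants of lac and T7/T3 cloning elements are also present in the backbone. The depositor warns that recombination can occur, as is common with LTR-containing plasmids.

The viral genome is transcribed from an RSV promoter fused to a truncated HIV-1 5' LTR. It contains the Ψ packaging signal, a gag fragment, the RRE for Rev-dependent export, a cPPT/CTS, WPRE to enhance transcript expression, and a ΔU3 3' LTR followed by an SV40 polyadenylation signal. Two cassettes sit within the genome. An SV40 early promoter drives puromycin N-acetyltransferase for selection of transduced mammalian cells. The EF-1α promoter drives NR1H4, which was inserted by Gateway cloning and is flanked by attB1 and attB2 sites. A V5 epitope tag lies immediately downstream of attB2, although the record does not say whether it is translated in frame with the ORF. The annotation tool matched the coding sequence to the rat orthologue, but the catalogue entry specifies the human gene. The construct is used to make lentivirus for stable overexpression of NR1H4, for example in directed differentiation screens.
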