Features (pLannotate 1.2.2; 34 found; start..end, strand, type, name):
      5..231     +  promoter       RSV promoter: Rous sarcoma virus enhancer/promoter
    232..412     +  LTR            5' LTR (truncated): truncated 5' long terminal repeat (LTR) from HIV-1
    459..584     +  misc_feature   HIV-1 Ψ: packaging signal of human immunodeficiency virus type 1
    568..931     +  CDS            HIV-1 gag (fragment): gag protein from human immunodeficiency virus 1; gag
   1077..1310    +  misc_feature   RRE: The Rev response element (RRE) of HIV-1 allows for Rev-dependent mRNA export from the nucleus to the cytoplasm.
   1687..1713    +  CDS            Rev (fragment): human immunodeficiency virus 1 (HIV-1) Rev protein; rev; enhances nuclear export of unspliced and incompletely spliced viral mRNAs
   1720..1743    +  promoter       SV40 promoter (fragment): SV40 early promoter
   1744..1815    +  promoter       SV40 promoter (fragment): SV40 enhancer and early promoter
   1839..1974    +  rep_origin     SV40 ori: SV40 origin of replication
   2020..2616    +  CDS            PuroR (fragment): puromycin N-acetyltransferase; pac from Streptomyces; confers resistance to puromycin
   2665..2782    +  misc_feature   cPPT/CTS: central polypurine tract and central termination sequence of HIV-1
   2847..2913    +  CDS            small t antigen (fragment): SV40 (simian virus 40) small t antigen
   2920..4098    +  promoter       EF-1α promoter: strong constitutive promoter for human elongation factor EF-1α
   4118..4142    +  protein_bind   attB1: mutant version of attB; recombination site for the Gateway® BP reaction BP Clonase™
   4160..5563    +  CDS            Nr1h4: NR1H4_RAT - Also known as Bar, Fxr, Rip14. Experimental evidence at protein level: Swiss-Prot protein existence level 1. Ligand-activated transcription factor. Receptor for bile acids (BAs) such as chenodeoxycholic acid (CDCA), lithocholic acid, deoxycholic acid (DCA) and allocholic acid (ACA). Plays a essential role in BA homeostasis through the regulation of genes involved in BA synthesis, conjugation and enterohepatic circulation. Also regulates lipid and glucose homeostasis and is involved innate immune response. The FXR-RXR heterodimer binds predominantly to farnesoid X receptor response
   5568..5592    -  protein_bind   attB2: mutant version of attB; recombination site for the Gateway® BP reaction BP Clonase™
   5600..5641    +  CDS            V5 tag: epitope tag from simian virus 5
   5657..5710    +  promoter       U6 promoter (fragment): RNA polymerase III promoter for human U6 snRNA
   5752..6340    +  misc_feature   WPRE: woodchuck hepatitis virus posttranscriptional regulatory element
   6391..6410    +  misc_feature   cPPT/CTS (fragment): central polypurine tract and central termination sequence of HIV-1
   6412..6645    +  LTR            3' LTR (ΔU3): self-inactivating 3' long terminal repeat (LTR) from HIV-1
   6723..6844    +  polyA_signal   SV40 poly(A) signal: SV40 polyadenylation signal
   6884..7019    +  rep_origin     SV40 ori: SV40 origin of replication
   7040..7058    -  promoter       T7 promoter: promoter for bacteriophage T7 RNA polymerase
   7066..7221    +  CDS            lacZα (fragment): LacZα fragment of β-galactosidase; lacZ fragment
   7226..7654    +  rep_origin     f1 ori (sequence partly withheld): f1 bacteriophage origin of replication; arrow indicates direction of (+) strand synthesis
   7707..7811    +  promoter       AmpR promoter: bla
   7812..8672    +  CDS            AmpR: β-lactamase; bla; confers resistance to ampicillin, carbenicillin, and related antibiotics
   8843..9431    +  rep_origin     ori: high-copy-number ColE1/pMB1/pBR322/pUC origin of replication
   9614..9706    +  CDS            lacI (fragment): lac repressor; lacI; The lac repressor binds to the lac operator to inhibit transcription in E. coli. This inhibition can be relieved by adding lactose or isopropyl-β-D-thiogalactopyranoside (IPTG).
   9719..9740    +  protein_bind   CAP binding site: CAP binding activates transcription in the presence of cAMP. E. coli catabolite activator protein
   9755..9785    +  promoter       lac promoter: promoter for the E. coli lac operon
   9793..9809    +  protein_bind   lac operator: The lac repressor binds to the lac operator to inhibit transcription in E. coli. This inhibition can be relieved by adding lactose or isopropyl-β-D-thiogalactopyranoside (IPTG). lac repressor encoded by lacI
   9854..9872    +  promoter       T3 promoter: promoter for bacteriophage T3 RNA polymerase
>Addgene plasmid #144448 | TFORF2972 | addgene full sequence | sequence record 407331 | Addgene NGS Result
TTAATGTAGTCTTATGCAATACTCTTGTAGTCTTGCAACATGGTAACGATGAGTTAGCAACATGCCTTAC
AAGGAGAGAAAAAGCACCGTGCATGCCGATTGGTGGAAGTAAGGTGGTACGATCGTGCCTTATTAGGAAG
GCAACAGACGGGTCTGACATGGATTGGACGAACCACTGAATTGCCGCATTGCAGAGATATTGTATTTAAG
TGCCTAGCTCGATACATAAACGGGTCTCTCTGGTTAGACCAGATCTGAGCCTGGGAGCTCTCTGGCTAAC
TAGGGAACCCACTGCTTAAGCCTCAATAAAGCTTGCCTTGAGTGCTTCAAGTAGTGTGTGCCCGTCTGTT
GTGTGACTCTGGTAACTAGAGATCCCTCAGACCCTTTTAGTCAGTGTGGAAAATCTCTAGCAGTGGCGCC
CGAACAGGGACTTGAAAGCGAAAGGGAAACCAGAGGAGCTCTCTCGACGCAGGACTCGGCTTGCTGAAGC
GCGCACGGCAAGAGGCGAGGGGCGGCGACTGGTGAGTACGCCAAAAATTTTGACTAGCGGAGGCTAGAAG
GAGAGAGATGGGTGCGAGAGCGTCAGTATTAAGCGGGGGAGAATTAGATCGCGATGGGAAAAAATTCGGT
TAAGGCCAGGGGGAAAGAAAAAATATAAATTAAAACATATAGTATGGGCAAGCAGGGAGCTAGAACGATT
CGCAGTTAATCCTGGCCTGTTAGAAACATCAGAAGGCTGTAGACAAATACTGGGACAGCTACAACCATCC
CTTCAGACAGGATCAGAAGAACTTAGATCATTATATAATACAGTAGCAACCCTCTATTGTGTGCATCAAA
GGATAGAGATAAAAGACACCAAGGAAGCTTTAGACAAGATAGAGGAAGAGCAAAACAAAAGTAAGACCAC
CGCACAGCAAGCGGCCGCTGATCTTCAGACCTGGAGGAGGAGATATGAGGGACAATTGGAGAAGTGAATT
ATATAAATATAAAGTAGTAAAAATTGAACCATTAGGAGTAGCACCCACCAAGGCAAAGAGAAGAGTGGTG
CAGAGAGAAAAAAGAGCAGTGGGAATAGGAGCTTTGTTCCTTGGGTTCTTGGGAGCAGCAGGAAGCACTA
TGGGCGCAGCGTCAATGACGCTGACGGTACAGGCCAGACAATTATTGTCTGGTATAGTGCAGCAGCAGAA
CAATTTGCTGAGGGCTATTGAGGCGCAACAGCATCTGTTGCAACTCACAGTCTGGGGCATCAAGCAGCTC
CAGGCAAGAATCCTGGCTGTGGAAAGATACCTAAAGGATCAACAGCTCCTGGGGATTTGGGGTTGCTCTG
GAAAACTCATTTGCACCACTGCTGTGCCTTGGAATGCTAGTTGGAGTAATAAATCTCTGGAACAGATTTG
GAATCACACGACCTGGATGGAGTGGGACAGAGAAATTAACAATTACACAAGCTTAATACACTCCTTAATT
GAAGAATCGCAAAACCAGCAAGAAAAGAATGAACAAGAATTATTGGAATTAGATAAATGGGCAAGTTTGT
GGAATTGGTTTAACATAACAAATTGGCTGTGGTATATAAAATTATTCATAATGATAGTAGGAGGCTTGGT
AGGTTTAAGAATAGTTTTTGCTGTACTTTCTATAGTGAATAGAGTTAGGCAGGGATATTCACCATTATCG
TTTCAGACCCACCTCCCAACCCCGAGGGGACCCATGCATTGCATCTCAATTAGTCAGCAACCAGGTGTGG
AAAGTCCCCAGGCTCCCCAGCAGGCAGAAGTATGCAAAGCATGCGTCTCAATTAGTCAGCAACCATAGTC
CCGCCCCTAACTCCGCCCATCCCGCCCCTAACTCCGCCCAGTTCCGCCCATTCTCCGCCCCATGGCTGAC
TAATTTTTTTTATTTATGCAGAGGCCGAGGCCGCCTCGGCCTCTGAGCTATTCCAGAAGTAGTGAGGAGG
CTTTTTTGGAGGCCTAGGCTTTTGCAAAAAGCTTTCTAGAGGTACCACCGGAGCTTACCATGACCGAGTA
CAAGCCCACGGTGCGCCTCGCCACCCGCGACGACGTCCCCAGGGCCGTACGCACCCTCGCCGCCGCGTTC
GCCGACTACCCCGCCACGCGCCACACCGTCGATCCGGACCGCCACATCGAGCGGGTCACCGAGCTGCAAG
AACTCTTCCTCACGCGCGTCGGGCTCGACATCGGCAAGGTGTGGGTCGCGGACGACGGCGCCGCCGTGGC
GGTCTGGACCACGCCGGAGAGCGTCGAAGCGGGGGCGGTGTTCGCCGAGATCGGCCCGCGCATGGCCGAG
TTGAGCGGTTCCCGGCTGGCCGCGCAGCAACAGATGGAAGGCCTCCTGGCGCCGCACCGGCCCAAGGAGC
CCGCGTGGTTCCTGGCCACCGTCGGCGTCTCGCCCGACCACCAGGGCAAGGGTCTGGGCAGCGCCGTCGT
GCTCCCCGGAGTGGAGGCGGCCGAGCGCGCCGGGGTGCCCGCCTTCCTGGAGACCTCCGCGCCCCGCAAC
CTCCCCTTCTACGAGCGGCTCGGCTTCACCGTCACCGCCGACGTCGAGGTGCCCGAAGGACCGCGCACCT
GGTGCATGACCCGCAAGCCCGGTGCCAGTTAACGAATTCTAGATCTTGAGACAAATGGCAGTATTCATCC
ACAATTTTAAAAGAAAAGGGGGGATTGGGGGGTACAGTGCAGGGGAAAGAATAGTAGACATAATAGCAAC
AGACATACAAACTAAAGAATTACAAAAACAAATTACAAAAATTCAAAATTTTCGGGTTTATTACAGGGAC
AGCAGAGATCCACTTTGGCGCCGGCTCGAGGCCTGCAGGTGCAAAGATGGATAAAGTTTTAAACAGAGAG
GAATCTTTGCAGCTAATGGACCTTCTAGGTCTTGAAAGGAGTGGGAATTGGCTCCGGTGCCCGTCAGTGG
GCAGAGCGCACATCGCCCACAGTCCCCGAGAAGTTGGGGGGAGGGGTCGGCAATTGAACCGGTGCCTAGA
GAAGGTGGCGCGGGGTAAACTGGGAAAGTGATGTCGTGTACTGGCTCCGCCTTTTTCCCGAGGGTGGGGG
AGAACCGTATATAAGTGCAGTAGTCGCCGTGAACGTTCTTTTTCGCAACGGGTTTGCCGCCAGAACACAG
GTAAGTGCCGTGTGTGGTTCCCGCGGGCCTGGCCTCTTTACGGGTTATGGCCCTTGCGTGCCTTGAATTA
CTTCCACCTGGCTGCAGTACGTGATTCTTGATCCCGAGCTTCGGGTTGGAAGTGGGTGGGAGAGTTCGAG
GCCTTGCGCTTAAGGAGCCCCTTCGCCTCGTGCTTGAGTTGAGGCCTGGCCTGGGCGCTGGGGCCGCCGC
GTGCGAATCTGGTGGCACCTTCGCGCCTGTCTCGCTGCTTTCGATAAGTCTCTAGCCATTTAAAATTTTT
GATGACCTGCTGCGACGCTTTTTTTCTGGCAAGATAGTCTTGTAAATGCGGGCCAAGATCTGCACACTGG
TATTTCGGTTTTTGGGGCCGCGGGCGGCGACGGGGCCCGTGCGTCCCAGCGCACATGTTCGGCGAGGCGG
GGCCTGCGAGCGCGGCCACCGAGAATCGGACGGGGGTAGTCTCAAGCTGGCCGGCCTGCTCTGGTGCCTG
GCCTCGCGCCGCCGTGTATCGCCCCGCCCTGGGCGGCAAGGCTGGCCCGGTCGGCACCAGTTGCGTGAGC
GGAAAGATGGCCGCTTCCCGGCCCTGCTGCAGGGAGCTCAAAATGGAGGACGCGGCGCTCGGGAGAGCGG
GCGGGTGAGTCACCCACACAAAGGAAAAGGGCCTTTCCGTCCTCAGCCGTCGCTTCATGTGACTCCACGG
AGTACCGGGCGCCGTCCAGGCACCTCGATTAGTTCTCGAGCTTTTGGAGTACGTCGTCTTTAGGTTGGGG
GGAGGGGTTTTATGCGATGGAGTTTCCCCACACTGAGTGGGTGGAGACTGAAGTTAGGCCAGCTTGGCAC
TTGATGTAATTCTCCTTGGAATTTGCCCTTTTTGAGTTTGGATCTTGGTTCATTCTCAAGCCTCAGACAG
TGGTTCAAAGTTTTTTTCTTCCATTTCAGGTGTCGTGAGGCTAGCATCGATTGATCAACAAGTTTGTACA
AAAAAGCAGGCTTCACCATGGGATCAAAAATGAATCTCATTGAACATTCCCATTTACCTACCACAGATGA
ATTTTCTTTTTCTGAAAATTTATTTGGTGTTTTAACAGAACAAGTGGCAGGTCCTCTGGGACAGAACCTG
GAAGTGGAACCATACTCGCAATACAGCAATGTTCAGTTTCCCCAAGTTCAACCACAGATTTCCTCGTCAT
CCTATTATTCCAACCTGGGTTTCTACCCCCAGCAGCCTGAAGAGTGGTACTCTCCTGGAATATATGAACT
CAGGCGTATGCCAGCTGAGACTCTCTACCAGGGAGAAACTGAGGTAGCAGAGATGCCTGTAACAAAGAAG
CCCCGCATGGGCGCGTCAGCAGGGAGGATCAAAGGGGATGAGCTGTGTGTTGTTTGTGGAGACAGAGCCT
CTGGATACCACTATAATGCACTGACCTGTGAGGGGTGTAAAGGTTTCTTCAGGAGAAGCATTACCAAAAA
CGCTGTGTACAAGTGTAAAAACGGGGGCAACTGTGTGATGGATATGTACATGCGAAGAAAGTGTCAAGAG
TGTCGACTAAGGAAATGCAAAGAGATGGGAATGTTGGCTGAATGCTTGTTAACTGAAATTCAGTGTAAAT
CTAAGCGACTGAGAAAAAATGTGAAGCAGCATGCAGATCAGACCGTGAATGAAGACAGTGAAGGTCGTGA
CTTGCGACAAGTGACCTCGACAACAAAGTCATGCAGGGAGAAAACTGAACTCACCCCAGATCAACAGACT
CTTCTACATTTTATTATGGATTCATATAACAAACAGAGGATGCCTCAGGAAATAACAAATAAAATTTTAA
AAGAAGAATTCAGTGCAGAAGAAAATTTTCTCATTTTGACGGAAATGGCAACCAATCATGTACAGGTTCT
TGTAGAATTCACAAAAAAGCTACCAGGATTTCAGACTTTGGACCATGAAGACCAGATTGCTTTGCTGAAA
GGGTCTGCGGTTGAAGCTATGTTCCTTCGTTCAGCTGAGATTTTCAATAAGAAACTTCCGTCTGGGCATT
CTGACCTATTGGAAGAAAGAATTCGAAATAGTGGTATCTCTGATGAATATATAACACCTATGTTTAGTTT
TTATAAAAGTATTGGGGAACTGAAAATGACTCAAGAGGAGTATGCTCTGCTTACAGCAATTGTTATCCTG
TCTCCAGATAGACAATACATAAAGGATAGAGAGGCAGTAGAGAAGCTTCAGGAGCCACTTCTTGATGTGC
TACAAAAGTTGTGTAAGATTCACCAGCCTGAAAATCCTCAACACTTTGCCTGTCTCCTGGGTCGCCTGAC
TGAATTACGGACATTCAATCATCACCACGCTGAGATGCTGATGTCATGGAGAGTAAACGACCACAAGTTT
ACCCCACTTCTCTGTGAAATCTGGGACGTGCAGTGAGACCCAGCTTTCTTGTACAAAGTGGTTGATATCG
GTAAGCCTATCCCTAACCCTCTCCTCGGTCTCGATTCTACGTAGTAATGAACTAGTCCGTAACTTGAAAG
TATTTCGATTTCTTGGCTTTATATATCTTGTGGAAAGGACGAAATGACCCCCAGAGAGCGCTTGTCACGC
GTTAAGTCGACAATCAACCTCTGGATTACAAAATTTGTGAAAGATTGACTGGTATTCTTAACTATGTTGC
TCCTTTTACGCTATGTGGATACGCTGCTTTAATGCCTTTGTATCATGCTATTGCTTCCCGTATGGCTTTC
ATTTTCTCCTCCTTGTATAAATCCTGGTTGCTGTCTCTTTATGAGGAGTTGTGGCCCGTTGTCAGGCAAC
GTGGCGTGGTGTGCACTGTGTTTGCTGACGCAACCCCCACTGGTTGGGGCATTGCCACCACCTGTCAGCT
CCTTTCCGGGACTTTCGCTTTCCCCCTCCCTATTGCCACGGCGGAACTCATCGCCGCCTGCCTTGCCCGC
TGCTGGACAGGGGCTCGGCTGTTGGGCACTGACAATTCCGTGGTGTTGTCGGGGAAATCATCGTCCTTTC
CTTGGCTGCTCGCCTGTGTTGCCACCTGGATTCTGCGCGGGACGTCCTTCTGCTACGTCCCTTCGGCCCT
CAATCCAGCGGACCTTCCTTCCCGCGGCCTGCTGCCGGCTCTGCGGCCTCTTCCGCGTCTTCGCCTTCGC
CCTCAGACGAGTCGGATCTCCCTTTGGGCCGCCTCCCCGCGTCGACTTTAAGACCAATGACTTACAAGGC
AGCTGTAGATCTTAGCCACTTTTTAAAAGAAAAGGGGGGACTGGAAGGGCTAATTCACTCCCAACGAAGA
CAAGATCTGCTTTTTGCTTGTACTGGGTCTCTCTGGTTAGACCAGATCTGAGCCTGGGAGCTCTCTGGCT
AACTAGGGAACCCACTGCTTAAGCCTCAATAAAGCTTGCCTTGAGTGCTTCAAGTAGTGTGTGCCCGTCT
GTTGTGTGACTCTGGTAACTAGAGATCCCTCAGACCCTTTTAGTCAGTGTGGAAAATCTCTAGCAGTACG
TATAGTAGTTCATGTCATCTTATTATTCAGTATTTATAACTTGCAAAGAAATGAATATCAGAGAGTGAGA
GGAACTTGTTTATTGCAGCTTATAATGGTTACAAATAAAGCAATAGCATCACAAATTTCACAAATAAAGC
ATTTTTTTCACTGCATTCTAGTTGTGGTTTGTCCAAACTCATCAATGTATCTTATCATGTCTGGCTCTAG
CTATCCCGCCCCTAACTCCGCCCATCCCGCCCCTAACTCCGCCCAGTTCCGCCCATTCTCCGCCCCATGG
CTGACTAATTTTTTTTATTTATGCAGAGGCCGAGGCCGCCTCGGCCTCTGAGCTATTCCAGAAGTAGTGA
GGAGGCTTTTTTGGAGGCCTAGGGACGTACCCAATTCGCCCTATAGTGAGTCGTATTACGCGCGCTCACT
GGCCGTCGTTTTACAACGTCGTGACTGGGAAAACCCTGGCGTTACCCAACTTAATCGCCTTGCAGCACAT
CCCCCTTTCGCCAGCTGGCGTAATAGCGAAGAGGCCCGCACCGATCGCCCTTCCCAACAGTTGCGCAGCC
TGAATGGCGAATGGG
[124 nt withheld, positions 7226-7349]
C
[91 nt withheld, positions 7351-7441]
A
[49 nt withheld, positions 7443-7491]
CCTTTGACGTTGGAGTCCACGTTCTTT
[37 nt withheld, positions 7519-7555]
ACCCTATCTCGGTCTATTCTTTTGATTTATAAGGGATTTTGCCGATTTCGGCCTATTGGTTAAAAAATGA
GCTGATTTAACAAAAATTTAACGCGAATTTTAACAAAATATTAACGCTTACAATTTAGGTGGCACTTTTC
GGGGAAATGTGCGCGGAACCCCTATTTGTTTATTTTTCTAAATACATTCAAATATGTATCCGCTCATGAG
ACAATAACCCTGATAAATGCTTCAATAATATTGAAAAAGGAAGAGTATGAGTATTCAACATTTCCGTGTC
GCCCTTATTCCCTTTTTTGCGGCATTTTGCCTTCCTGTTTTTGCTCACCCAGAAACGCTGGTGAAAGTAA
AAGATGCTGAAGATCAGTTGGGTGCACGAGTGGGTTACATCGAACTGGATCTCAACAGCGGTAAGATCCT
TGAGAGTTTTCGCCCCGAAGAACGTTTTCCAATGATGAGCACTTTTAAAGTTCTGCTATGTGGCGCGGTA
TTATCCCGTATTGACGCCGGGCAAGAGCAACTCGGTCGCCGCATACACTATTCTCAGAATGACTTGGTTG
AGTACTCACCAGTCACAGAAAAGCATCTTACGGATGGCATGACAGTAAGAGAATTATGCAGTGCTGCCAT
AACCATGAGTGATAACACTGCGGCCAACTTACTTCTGACAACGATCGGAGGACCGAAGGAGCTAACCGCT
TTTTTGCACAACATGGGGGATCATGTAACTCGCCTTGATCGTTGGGAACCGGAGCTGAATGAAGCCATAC
CAAACGACGAGCGTGACACCACGATGCCTGTAGCAATGGCAACAACGTTGCGCAAACTATTAACTGGCGA
ACTACTTACTCTAGCTTCCCGGCAACAATTAATAGACTGGATGGAGGCGGATAAAGTTGCAGGACCACTT
CTGCGCTCGGCCCTTCCGGCTGGCTGGTTTATTGCTGATAAATCTGGAGCCGGTGAGCGTGGGTCTCGCG
GTATCATTGCAGCACTGGGGCCAGATGGTAAGCCCTCCCGTATCGTAGTTATCTACACGACGGGGAGTCA
GGCAACTATGGATGAACGAAATAGACAGATCGCTGAGATAGGTGCCTCACTGATTAAGCATTGGTAACTG
TCAGACCAAGTTTACTCATATATACTTTAGATTGATTTAAAACTTCATTTTTAATTTAAAAGGATCTAGG
TGAAGATCCTTTTTGATAATCTCATGACCAAAATCCCTTAACGTGAGTTTTCGTTCCACTGAGCGTCAGA
CCCCGTAGAAAAGATCAAAGGATCTTCTTGAGATCCTTTTTTTCTGCGCGTAATCTGCTGCTTGCAAACA
AAAAAACCACCGCTACCAGCGGTGGTTTGTTTGCCGGATCAAGAGCTACCAACTCTTTTTCCGAAGGTAA
CTGGCTTCAGCAGAGCGCAGATACCAAATACTGTTCTTCTAGTGTAGCCGTAGTTAGGCCACCACTTCAA
GAACTCTGTAGCACCGCCTACATACCTCGCTCTGCTAATCCTGTTACCAGTGGCTGCTGCCAGTGGCGAT
AAGTCGTGTCTTACCGGGTTGGACTCAAGACGATAGTTACCGGATAAGGCGCAGCGGTCGGGCTGAACGG
GGGGTTCGTGCACACAGCCCAGCTTGGAGCGAACGACCTACACCGAACTGAGATACCTACAGCGTGAGCT
ATGAGAAAGCGCCACGCTTCCCGAAGGGAGAAAGGCGGACAGGTATCCGGTAAGCGGCAGGGTCGGAACA
GGAGAGCGCACGAGGGAGCTTCCAGGGGGAAACGCCTGGTATCTTTATAGTCCTGTCGGGTTTCGCCACC
TCTGACTTGAGCGTCGATTTTTGTGATGCTCGTCAGGGGGGCGGAGCCTATGGAAAAACGCCAGCAACGC
GGCCTTTTTACGGTTCCTGGCCTTTTGCTGGCCTTTTGCTCACATGTTCTTTCCTGCGTTATCCCCTGAT
TCTGTGGATAACCGTATTACCGCCTTTGAGTGAGCTGATACCGCTCGCCGCAGCCGAACGACCGAGCGCA
GCGAGTCAGTGAGCGAGGAAGCGGAAGAGCGCCCAATACGCAAACCGCCTCTCCCCGCGCGTTGGCCGAT
TCATTAATGCAGCTGGCACGACAGGTTTCCCGACTGGAAAGCGGGCAGTGAGCGCAACGCAATTAATGTG
AGTTAGCTCACTCATTAGGCACCCCAGGCTTTACACTTTATGCTTCCGGCTCGTATGTTGTGTGGAATTG
TGAGCGGATAACAATTTCACACAGGAAACAGCTATGACCATGATTACGCCAAGCGCGCAATTAACCCTCA
CTAAAGGGAACAAAAGCTGGAGCTGCAAGC
