>Addgene plasmid #144448 | TFORF2972 | depositor partial sequence | sequence record 285459 | Insert
ATCGATTGATCAACAAGTTTGTACAAAAAAGCAGGCTTCACCATGGGATCAAAAATGAATCTCATTGAAC
ATTCCCATTTACCTACCACAGATGAATTTTCTTTTTCTGAAAATTTATTTGGTGTTTTAACAGAACAAGT
GGCAGGTCCTCTGGGACAGAACCTGGAAGTGGAACCATACTCGCAATACAGCAATGTTCAGTTTCCCCAA
GTTCAACCACAGATTTCCTCGTCATCCTATTATTCCAACCTGGGTTTCTACCCCCAGCAGCCTGAAGAGT
GGTACTCTCCTGGAATATATGAACTCAGGCGTATGCCAGCTGAGACTCTCTACCAGGGAGAAACTGAGGT
AGCAGAGATGCCTGTAACAAAGAAGCCCCGCATGGGCGCGTCAGCAGGGAGGATCAAAGGGGATGAGCTG
TGTGTTGTTTGTGGAGACAGAGCCTCTGGATACCACTATAATGCACTGACCTGTGAGGGGTGTAAAGGTT
TCTTCAGGAGAAGCATTACCAAAAACGCTGTGTACAAGTGTAAAAACGGGGGCAACTGTGTGATGGATAT
GTACATGCGAAGAAAGTGTCAAGAGTGTCGACTAAGGAAATGCAAAGAGATGGGAATGTTGGCTGAATGC
TTGTTAACTGAAATTCAGTGTAAATCTAAGCGACTGAGAAAAAATGTGAAGCAGCATGCAGATCAGACCG
TGAATGAAGACAGTGAAGGTCGTGACTTGCGACAAGTGACCTCGACAACAAAGTCATGCAGGGAGAAAAC
TGAACTCACCCCAGATCAACAGACTCTTCTACATTTTATTATGGATTCATATAACAAACAGAGGATGCCT
CAGGAAATAACAAATAAAATTTTAAAAGAAGAATTCAGTGCAGAAGAAAATTTTCTCATTTTGACGGAAA
TGGCAACCAATCATGTACAGGTTCTTGTAGAATTCACAAAAAAGCTACCAGGATTTCAGACTTTGGACCA
TGAAGACCAGATTGCTTTGCTGAAAGGGTCTGCGGTTGAAGCTATGTTCCTTCGTTCAGCTGAGATTTTC
AATAAGAAACTTCCGTCTGGGCATTCTGACCTATTGGAAGAAAGAATTCGAAATAGTGGTATCTCTGATG
AATATATAACACCTATGTTTAGTTTTTATAAAAGTATTGGGGAACTGAAAATGACTCAAGAGGAGTATGC
TCTGCTTACAGCAATTGTTATCCTGTCTCCAGATAGACAATACATAAAGGATAGAGAGGCAGTAGAGAAG
CTTCAGGAGCCACTTCTTGATGTGCTACAAAAGTTGTGTAAGATTCACCAGCCTGAAAATCCTCAACACT
TTGCCTGTCTCCTGGGTCGCCTGACTGAATTACGGACATTCAATCATCACCACGCTGAGATGCTGATGTC
ATGGAGAGTAAACGACCACAAGTTTACCCCACTTCTCTGTGAAATCTGGGACGTGCAGTGAGACCCAGCT
TTCTTGTACAAAGTGGTTGATATCGGTAAGCCTATCCCTAACCCTCTCCTCGGTCTCGATTCTACGTAGT
AATGAACTAGTCCGTAACTTGAAAGTATTTCGATTTCTTGGCTTTATATATCTTGTGGAAAGGACGAAAT
GACCCCCAGAGAGCGCTTGTC
