>Addgene plasmid #144448 | TFORF2972 | depositor partial sequence | sequence record 285460 | Barcode
AATGACCCCCAGAGAGCGCTTGTC
